Addgene plasmid #215921: psiCHECK-1-BRAF_WT-CM
Purpose: This plasmid encodes luciferase which has siRNA binding sites in 3'UTR for detecting the siRNA silencing activity.
Depositing lab: Kumiko Ui-Tei. Depositing organization: The University of Tokyo. Publication: Knockdown of 15-bp Deletion-Type v-raf Murine Sarcoma Viral Oncogene Homolog B1 mRNA in Pancreatic Ductal Adenocarcinoma Cells Repressed Cell Growth In Vitro and Tumor Volume In Vivo. Song J, Kobayashi Y, Asano Y, Sato A, Taniguchi H, Ui-Tei K. Cancers (Basel). 2022 Jun 28;14(13):3162. doi: 10.3390/cancers14133162. PubMed 35804932.
Backbone
  Vector backbone: psiCHECK-1
  Vector type: Mammalian Expression
Growth in bacteria
  Bacterial resistance: Ampicillin, 100 μg/mL
  Growth temperature: 37°C
  Growth strain: DH5alpha
  Copy number: High Copy
Gene/Insert
  Gene/Insert name: one complete-matched (CM) sequence of siBRAF_ WT
  Species: H. sapiens (human)
  Entrez Gene: BRAF (a.k.a. B-RAF1, B-raf, BRAF-1, BRAF1, NS7, RAFB1)
  Cloning method: Restriction Enzyme; 5′ cloning site Unknown (unknown if destroyed)
Terms and licenses: Academic/Nonprofit Terms; Industry Terms: Not Available to Industry
How to cite: psiCHECK-1-BRAF_WT-CM was a gift from Kumiko Ui-Tei (Addgene plasmid # 215921 ; http://n2t.net/addgene:215921 ; RRID:Addgene_215921)
