[The description below was written by a language model from this plasmid's Addgene catalogue record and pLannotate feature annotations shown in this document.]
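Description:
psiCHECK-1-BRAF_WT-CM is a mammalian expression reporter plasmid built on the psiCHECK-1 backbone and designed to measure siRNA silencing activity. It is a compact construct of about 3.6 kb that is propagated in E. coli through a high-copy ColE1/pUC-type origin. Selection is with ampicillin, conferred by a β-lactamase gene under its own bla promoter.

The reporter unit is driven by the SV40 enhancer and early promoter. A chimeric β-globin/immunoglobulin heavy chain intron follows the promoter and generally improves expression in mammalian cells. Next comes a human codon-optimized Renilla luciferase (hRluc) coding sequence, and the unit ends with a synthetic polyadenylation signal. A T7 promoter just upstream of hRluc would also allow in vitro transcription of the reporter.

According to the catalogue entry, the insert is a single complete-matched (CM) target sequence for an siRNA directed against wild-type human BRAF (siBRAF_WT), placed in the luciferase 3'UTR. The feature table does not annotate this short element. The unannotated stretch between the end of hRluc and the poly(A) signal is consistent with that placement. The exact cloning sites are not recorded.

Because the target site is part of the luciferase transcript, an siRNA that recognises it will degrade the reporter mRNA and lower Renilla luciferase activity. This gives a quantitative readout of knockdown efficiency in transfected cells. The associated publication concerns knockdown of a 15-bp deletion-type BRAF mRNA in pancreatic ductal adenocarcinoma cells. The wild-type reporter therefore plausibly serves to assess siRNA activity against the normal BRAF sequence. The plasmid carries no second luciferase, so any normalisation control would have to come from a separate plasmid.
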