Features (pLannotate 1.2.2; 8 found; start..end, strand, type, name):
     62..419     +  promoter       SV40 promoter: SV40 enhancer and early promoter
    489..621     +  intron         chimeric intron: chimera between introns from human β-globin and immunoglobulin heavy chain genes
    666..684     +  promoter       T7 promoter: promoter for bacteriophage T7 RNA polymerase
    694..1629    +  CDS            hRluc: Renilla luciferase human codon-optimized
   1724..1772    +  polyA_signal   poly(A) signal: synthetic polyadenylation signal
   1805..1909    +  promoter       AmpR promoter: bla
   1910..2770    +  CDS            AmpR: β-lactamase; bla; confers resistance to ampicillin, carbenicillin, and related antibiotics
   2941..3529    +  rep_origin     ori: high-copy-number ColE1/pMB1/pBR322/pUC origin of replication
>Addgene plasmid #215921 | psiCHECK-1-BRAF_WT-CM | addgene full sequence | sequence record 443576 | Addgene NGS Result
AGATCTGCGCAGCACCATGGCCTGAAATAACCTCTGAAAGAGGAACTTGGTTAGGTACCTTCTGAGGCGG
AAAGAACCAGCTGTGGAATGTGTGTCAGTTAGGGTGTGGAAAGTCCCCAGGCTCCCCAGCAGGCAGAAGT
ATGCAAAGCATGCATCTCAATTAGTCAGCAACCAGGTGTGGAAAGTCCCCAGGCTCCCCAGCAGGCAGAA
GTATGCAAAGCATGCATCTCAATTAGTCAGCAACCATAGTCCCGCCCCTAACTCCGCCCATCCCGCCCCT
AACTCCGCCCAGTTCCGCCCATTCTCCGCCCCATGGCTGACTAATTTTTTTTATTTATGCAGAGGCCGAG
GCCGCCTCGGCCTCTGAGCTATTCCAGAAGTAGTGAGGAGGCTTTTTTGGAGGCCTAGGCTTTTGCAAAA
AGCTTGATTCTTCTGACACAACAGTCTCGAACTTAAGCTGCAGAAGTTGGTCGTGAGGCACTGGGCAGGT
AAGTATCAAGGTTACAAGACAGGTTTAAGGAGACCAATAGAAACTGGGCTTGTCGAGACAGAGAAGACTC
TTGCGTTTCTGATAGGCACCTATTGGTCTTACTGACATCCACTTTGCCTTTCTCTCCACAGGTGTCCACT
CCCAGTTCAATTACAGCTCTTAAGGCTAGAGTACTTAATACGACTCACTATAGGCTAGCCACCATGGCTT
CCAAGGTGTACGACCCCGAGCAACGCAAACGCATGATCACTGGGCCTCAGTGGTGGGCTCGCTGCAAGCA
AATGAACGTGCTGGACTCCTTCATCAACTACTATGATTCCGAGAAGCACGCCGAGAACGCCGTGATTTTT
CTGCATGGTAACGCTGCCTCCAGCTACCTGTGGAGGCACGTCGTGCCTCACATCGAGCCCGTGGCTAGAT
GCATCATCCCTGATCTGATCGGAATGGGTAAGTCCGGCAAGAGCGGGAATGGCTCATATCGCCTCCTGGA
TCACTACAAGTACCTCACCGCTTGGTTCGAGCTGCTGAACCTTCCAAAGAAAATCATCTTTGTGGGCCAC
GACTGGGGGGCTTGTCTGGCCTTTCACTACTCCTACGAGCACCAAGACAAGATCAAGGCCATCGTCCATG
CTGAGAGTGTCGTGGACGTGATCGAGTCCTGGGACGAGTGGCCTGACATCGAGGAGGATATCGCCCTGAT
CAAGAGCGAAGAGGGCGAGAAAATGGTGCTTGAGAATAACTTCTTCGTCGAGACCATGCTCCCAAGCAAG
ATCATGCGGAAACTGGAGCCTGAGGAGTTCGCTGCCTACCTGGAGCCATTCAAGGAGAAGGGCGAGGTTA
GACGGCCTACCCTCTCCTGGCCTCGCGAGATCCCTCTCGTTAAGGGAGGCAAGCCCGACGTCGTCCAGAT
TGTCCGCAACTACAACGCCTACCTTCGGGCCAGCGACGATCTGCCTAAGATGTTCATCGAGTCCGACCCT
GGGTTCTTTTCCAACGCTATTGTCGAGGGAGCTAAGAAGTTCCCTAACACCGAGTTCGTGAAGGTGAAGG
GCCTCCACTTCAGCCAGGAGGACGCTCCAGATGAAATGGGTAAGTACATCAAGAGCTTCGTGGAGCGCGT
GCTGAAGAACGAGCAGTAATTCTAGGCGATCGCTCGAGAGTGAAAATGTTGAATGTGACAGCACCTACAC
CTCAGCAGTGAATTCGTTTAAACCTAGAGCGGCCGCTGGCCGCAATAAAATATCTTTATTTTCATTACAT
CTGTGTGTTGGTTTTTTGTGTGAGGATCCAGGTGGCACTTTTCGGGGAAATGTGCGCGGAACCCCTATTT
GTTTATTTTTCTAAATACATTCAAATATGTATCCGCTCATGAGACAATAACCCTGATAAATGCTTCAATA
ATATTGAAAAAGGAAGAGTATGAGTATTCAACATTTCCGTGTCGCCCTTATTCCCTTTTTTGCGGCATTT
TGCCTTCCTGTTTTTGCTCACCCAGAAACGCTGGTGAAAGTAAAAGATGCTGAAGATCAGTTGGGTGCAC
GAGTGGGTTACATCGAACTGGATCTCAACAGCGGTAAGATCCTTGAGAGTTTTCGCCCCGAAGAACGTTT
TCCAATGATGAGCACTTTTAAAGTTCTGCTATGTGGCGCGGTATTATCCCGTATTGACGCCGGGCAAGAG
CAACTCGGTCGCCGCATACACTATTCTCAGAATGACTTGGTTGAGTACTCACCAGTCACAGAAAAGCATC
TTACGGATGGCATGACAGTAAGAGAATTATGCAGTGCTGCCATAACCATGAGTGATAACACTGCGGCCAA
CTTACTTCTGACAACGATCGGAGGACCGAAGGAGCTAACCGCTTTTTTGCACAACATGGGGGATCATGTA
ACTCGCCTTGATCGTTGGGAACCGGAGCTGAATGAAGCCATACCAAACGACGAGCGTGACACCACGATGC
CTGTAGCAATGGCAACAACGTTGCGCAAACTATTAACTGGCGAACTACTTACTCTAGCTTCCCGGCAACA
ATTAATAGACTGGATGGAGGCGGATAAAGTTGCAGGACCACTTCTGCGCTCGGCCCTTCCGGCTGGCTGG
TTTATTGCTGATAAATCTGGAGCCGGTGAGCGTGGGTCTCGCGGTATCATTGCAGCACTGGGGCCAGATG
GTAAGCCCTCCCGTATCGTAGTTATCTACACGACGGGGAGTCAGGCAACTATGGATGAACGAAATAGACA
GATCGCTGAGATAGGTGCCTCACTGATTAAGCATTGGTAACTGTCAGACCAAGTTTACTCATATATACTT
TAGATTGATTTAAAACTTCATTTTTAATTTAAAAGGATCTAGGTGAAGATCCTTTTTGATAATCTCATGA
CCAAAATCCCTTAACGTGAGTTTTCGTTCCACTGAGCGTCAGACCCCGTAGAAAAGATCAAAGGATCTTC
TTGAGATCCTTTTTTTCTGCGCGTAATCTGCTGCTTGCAAACAAAAAAACCACCGCTACCAGCGGTGGTT
TGTTTGCCGGATCAAGAGCTACCAACTCTTTTTCCGAAGGTAACTGGCTTCAGCAGAGCGCAGATACCAA
ATACTGTTCTTCTAGTGTAGCCGTAGTTAGGCCACCACTTCAAGAACTCTGTAGCACCGCCTACATACCT
CGCTCTGCTAATCCTGTTACCAGTGGCTGCTGCCAGTGGCGATAAGTCGTGTCTTACCGGGTTGGACTCA
AGACGATAGTTACCGGATAAGGCGCAGCGGTCGGGCTGAACGGGGGGTTCGTGCACACAGCCCAGCTTGG
AGCGAACGACCTACACCGAACTGAGATACCTACAGCGTGAGCTATGAGAAAGCGCCACGCTTCCCGAAGG
GAGAAAGGCGGACAGGTATCCGGTAAGCGGCAGGGTCGGAACAGGAGAGCGCACGAGGGAGCTTCCAGGG
GGAAACGCCTGGTATCTTTATAGTCCTGTCGGGTTTCGCCACCTCTGACTTGAGCGTCGATTTTTGTGAT
GCTCGTCAGGGGGGCGGAGCCTATGGAAAAACGCCAGCAACGCGGCCTTTTTACGGTTCCTGGCCTTTTG
CTGGCCTTTTGCTCACATGGCTCGAC
