>Addgene plasmid #215921 | psiCHECK-1-BRAF_WT-CM | depositor partial sequence | sequence record 440624 | psiCHECK-1-BRAF_WT-CM sequence 47 bps
TCGAGAGTGAAAATGTTGAATGTGACAGCACCTACACCTCAGCAGTG
